>Addgene plasmid #118938 | pSOMA-T679A-NLS | addgene full sequence | sequence record 232110 | Addgene NGS Result
ATTCGAGCTCGGTACCCGGGGATCCTTGTCGACGAGTCAGTAATAAACGGCGTCAAAGTGGTTGCAGCCG
GCACACACGAGTCGTGTTTATCAACTCAAAGCACAAATACTTTTCCTCAACCTAAAAATAAGGCAATTAG
CCAAAAACAACTTTGCGTGTAAACAACGCTCAATACACGTGTCATTTTATTATTAGCTATTGCTTCACCG
CCTTAGCTTTCTCGTGACCTAGTCGTCCTCGTCTTTTCTTCTTCTTCTTCTATAAAACAATACCCAAAGA
GCTCTTCTTCTTCACAATTCAGATTTCAATTTCTCAAAATCTTAAAAACTTTCTCTCAATTCTCTCTACC
GTGATCAAGGTAAATTTCTGTGTTCCTTATTCTCTCAAAATCTTCGATTTTGTTTTCGTTCGATCCCAAT
TTCGTATATGTTCTTTGGTTTAGATTCTGTTAATCTTAGATCGAAGACGATTTTCTGGGTTTGATCGTTA
GATATCATCTTAATTCTCGATTAGGGTTTCATAGATATCATCCGATTTGTTCAAATAATTTGAGTTTTGT
CGAATAATTACTCTTCGATTTGTGATTTCTATCTAGATCTGGTGTTAGTTTCTAGTTTGTGCGATCGAAT
TTGTCGATTAATCTGAGTTTTTCTGATTAACAGAATTCGGCATGGTGAGCAAGGGCGAGGAGCTGTTCAC
CGGGGTGGTGCCCATCCTGGTCGAGCTGGACGGCGACGTAAACGGCCACAAGTTCAGCGTGTCCGGCGAG
GGCGAGGGCGATGCCACCTACGGCAAGCTGACCCTGAAGCTTCTATGCACCACCGGCAAGCTGCCCGTGC
CCTGGCCCACCCTCGTGACCACCCTGGGCTACGGCCTGCAGTGCTTCGCCCGCTACCCCGACCACATGAA
GCAGCACGACTTCTTCAAGTCCGCCATGCCCGAAGGCTACGTCCAGGAGCGCACCATCTTCTTCAAGGAC
GACGGCAACTACAAGACCCGCGCCGAGGTGAAGTTCGAGGGCGACACCCTGGTGAACCGCATCGAGCTGA
AGGGCATCGACTTCAAGGAGGACGGCAACATCCTGGGGCACAAGCTGGAGTACAACTACAACAGCCACAA
CGTCTATATCACCGCCGACAAGCAGAAGAACGGCATCAAGGCCAACTTCAAGATCCGCCACAACATCGAG
GACGGCGGCGTGCAGCTCGCCGACCACTACCAGCAGAACACCCCCATCGGCGACGGCCCCGTGCTGCTGC
CCGACAACCACTACCTGAGCTACCAGTCCGCCCTGTTCAAAGACCCCAACGAGAAGCGCGATCACATGGT
CCTGCTGGAGTTCCTGACCGCCGCCGGGATCACTGAGGGCATGAACGAGCTGTACCTCGAGAAGTTTTCT
CAAGAACAGATCGGCGAAAACATTGTGTGCAGGGTCATTTGTACCACGGGTCAAATTCCCATCCGAGATT
TGTCAGCTGATATTTCACAAGTGCTTAAGGAAAAACGATCCATAAAGAAAGTTTGGACATTTGGTAGAAA
CCCAGCCTGTGACTATCATTTAGGAAACATTTCAAGACTGTCAAATAAGCATTTCCAAATACTACTAGGA
GAAGACGGTAACCTTTTATTGAATGACATTTCCACTAATGGGACCTGGTTAAATGGGCAAAAAGTCGAGA
AGAACAGCAATCAGTTACTGTCCCAAGGTGATGAAATAACCGTTGGTGTAGGCGTGGAATCAGATATTTT
ATCTCTGGTCATTTTCATAAACGACAAATTTAAGCAGTGCCTGGAGCAGAACAAAGTTGATCGCGGTACC
AGTGCTGGTGGTAGTGCTGGTGGTAGTGCTGGTGGTAGTGCTGGTGGTAGTGCTGGTGGTTCCGGCAGTG
CTGGTGGTAGTGCTGGTGGTAGTACCAGTGCTGGTGGTAGTGCTGGTGGTAGTGCTGGTGGTAGTGCTGG
TGGTAGTGCTGGTGGTTCCGGCAGTGCTGGTGGTAGTGCTGGTGGTAGTACCAGTGCTGGTGGTAGTGCT
GGTGGTAGTGCTGGTGGTAGTGCTGGTGGTAGTGCTGGTGGTTCCGGCAGTGCTGGTGGTAGTGCTGGTG
GTAGTACCAGTGCTGGTGGTAGTGCTGGTGGTAGTGCTGGTGGTAGTGCTGGTGGTAGTGCTGGTGGTTS
CGGCAGTGCTGGTGGTAGTGCTGGTGGTAGTRCCAGTGCTGGTGGTAGTGCTGGTGGTAGTGCTGGTGGT
AGTGCTGGTGGTAGTGCTGGTGGTTCCGGCAGTGCTGGTGGTAGTGCTGGTGGTAGTACCAGTGCTGGTG
GTAGTGCTGGTGGTAGTGCTGGTGGTAGTGCTGGTGGTAGTGCTGGTGGTTCCGGCAGTGCTGGTGGTAG
TGCTGGTGGTAGTACCAGTGCTGGTGGTAGTGCTGGTGGTAGTGCTGGTGGTAGTGCTGGTGGTAGTGCT
GGTGGTTCCGGCAGTGCTGGTGGTAGTGCTGGTGGTAGTACCAGTGCTGGTGGTAGTGCTGGTGGTAGTG
CTGGTGGTAGTGCTGGTGGTAGTGCTGGTGGTTCCGGACCTGGTTCTAAGAAAATGTTTTGGCGGTCTGC
CTCTTGGTCTGCTTCACGGACTGCATCACAAGTTCCTGAGGGTGATGAGCAAAGCCTGAACATTCCGTGT
GCTATTAGTTCTGGGCCGAGTCGAAGATGTCCAGCTGCTCCTTTGGCACCTCGTGATCATCATAACAGCA
AGGCTAGAGCTTGTTTGCCACCATTGCAGCCTCTTGCCATTTCTAGGAGGAGCTTAGACGAGTGGCCTGG
CGGCCGCATGGTGAGCAAGGGCGAGGAGCTGTTCACCGGGGTGGTGCCCATCCTGGTCGAGCTGGACGGC
GACGTAAACGGCCACAAGTTCAGCGTGTCCGGCGAGGGCGAGGGCGATGCCACCTACGGCAAGCTGACCC
TGAAGTTCATCTGCACCACCGGCAAGCTGCCCGTGCCCTGGCCCACCCTCGTGACCACCCTGTCCTGGGG
CGTGCAGTGCTTCGCCCGCTACCCCGACCACATGAAGCAGCACGACTTCTTCAAGTCCGCCATGCCCGAA
GGCTACGTCCAGGAGCGCACCATCTTCTTCAAGGACGACGGCAACTACAAGACCCGCGCCGAGGTGAAGT
TCGAGGGCGACACCCTGGTGAACCGCATCGAGCTGAAGGGCATCGACTTCAAGGAGGACGGCAACATCCT
GGGGCACAAGCTGGAGTACAACTACATCAGCGGGAACGTCTATATCACCGCCGACAAGCAGAAGAACGGC
ATCAAGGCCAACTTCAAGATCCGCCACAACATCGAGGACGGCGGCGTGCAGCTCGCCGACCACTACCAGC
AGAACACCCCCATCGGCGACGGCCCCGTGCTGCTGCCCGACAACCACTACCTGAGCACCCAGTCCGCCTT
AAGCAAAGACCCCAACGAGAAGCGCGATCACATGGTCCTGCTGGAGTTCTTGACCGCCGCCGGGATCACT
CTCGGCATGGACGAGCTGTCTAGACTTCCTAAGAAGAAGAGAAAGGTTGGAGGATAGTCGACGAATTTCC
CCGATCGTTCAAACATTTGGCAATAAAGTTTCTTAAGATTGAATCCTGTTGCCGGTCTTGCGATGATTAT
CATATAATTTCTGTTGAATTACGTTAAGCATGTAATAATTAACATGTAATGCATGACGTTATTTATGAGA
TGGGTTTTTATGATTAGAGTCCCGCAATTATACATTTAATACGCGATAGAAAACAAAATATAGCGCGCAA
ACTAGGATAAATTATCGCGCGCGGTGTCATCTATGTTACTAGATCGGAGATCTGTCGACCTGCAGGCATG
CAAGCTTGGCACTGGCCGTCGTTTTACAACGTCGTGACTGGGAAAACCCTGGCGTTACCCAACTTAATCG
CCTTGCAGCACATCCCCCTTTCGCCAGCTGGCGTAATAGCGAAGAGGCCCGCACCGATCGCCCTTCCCAA
CAGTTGCGCAGCCTGAATGGCGAATGCTAGAGCAGCTTGAGCTTGGATCAGATTGTCGTTTCCCGCCTTC
AGTTTAAACTATCAGTGTTTGACAGGATATATTGGCGGGTAAACCTAAGAGAAAAGAGCGTTTATTAGAA
TAATCGGATATTTAAAAGGGCGTGAAAAGGTTTATCCGTTCGTCCATTTGTATGTGCATGCCAACCACAG
GGTTCCCCTCGGGATCAAAGTACTTTGATCCAACCCCTCCGCTGCTATAGTGCAGTCGGCTTCTGACGTT
CAGTGCAGCCGTCTTCTGAAAACGACATGTCGCACAAGTCCTAAGTTACGCGACAGGCTGCCGCCCTGCC
CTTTTCCTGGCGTTTTCTTGTCGCGTGTTTTAGTCGCATAAAGTAGAATACTTGCGACTAGAACCGGAGA
CATTACGCCATGAACAAGAGCGCCGCCGCTGGCCTGCTGGGCTATGCCCGCGTCAGCACCGACGACCAGG
ACTTGACCAACCAACGGGCCGAACTGCACGCGGCCGGCTGCACCAAGCTGTTTTCCGAGAAGATCACCGG
CACCAGGCGCGACCGCCCGGAGCTGGCCAGGATGCTTGACCACCTACGCCCTGGCGACGTTGTGACAGTG
ACCAGGCTAGACCGCCTGGCCCGCAGCACCCGCGACCTACTGGACATTGCCGAGCGCATCCAGGAGGCCG
GCGCGGGCCTGCGTAGCCTGGCAGAGCCGTGGGCCGACACCACCACGCCGGCCGGCCGCATGGTGTTGAC
CGTGTTCGCCGGCATTGCCGAGTTCGAGCGTTCCCTAATCATCGACCGCACCCGGAGCGGGCGCGAGGCC
GCCAAGGCCCGAGGCGTGAAGTTTGGCCCCCGCCCTACCCTCACCCCGGCACAGATCGCGCACGCCCGCG
AGCTGATCGACCAGGAAGGCCGCACCGTGAAAGAGGCGGCTGCACTGCTTGGCGTGCATCGCTCGACCCT
GTACCGCGCACTTGAGCGCAGCGAGGAAGTGACGCCCACCGAGGCCAGGCGGCGCGGTGCCTTCCGTGAG
GACGCATTGACCGAGGCCGACGCCCTGGCGGCCGCCGAGAATGAACGCCAAGAGGAACAAGCATGAAACC
GCACCAGGACGGCCAGGACGAACCGTTTTTCATTACCGAAGAGATCGAGGCGGAGATGATCGCGGCCGGG
TACGTGTTCGAGCCGCCCGCGCACGTCTCAACCGTGCGGCTGCATGAAATCCTGGCCGGTTTGTCTGATG
CCAAGCTGGCGGCCTGGCCGGCCAGCTTGGCCGCTGAAGAAACCGAGCGCCGCCGTCTAAAAAGGTGATG
TGTATTTGAGTAAAACAGCTTGCGTCATGCGGTCGCTGCGTATATGATGCGATGAGTAAATAAACAAATA
CGCAAGGGGAACGCATGAAGGTTATCGCTGTACTTAACCAGAAAGGCGGGTCAGGCAAGACGACCATCGC
AACCCATCTAGCCCGCGCCCTGCAACTCGCCGGGGCCGATGTTCTGTTAGTCGATTCCGATCCCCAGGGC
AGTGCCCGCGATTGGGCGGCCGTGCGGGAAGATCAACCGCTAACCGTTGTCGGCATCGACCGCCCGACGA
TTGACCGCGACGTGAAGGCCATCGGCCGGCGCGACTTCGTAGTGATCGACGGAGCGCCCCAGGCGGCGGA
CTTGGCTGTGTCCGCGATCAAGGCAGCCGACTTCGTGCTGATTCCGGTGCAGCCAAGCCCTTACGACATA
TGGGCCACCGCCGACCTGGTGGAGCTGGTTAAGCAGCGCATTGAGGTCACGGATGGAAGGCTACAAGCGG
CCTTTGTCGTGTCGCGGGCGATCAAAGGCACGCGCATCGGCGGTGAGGTTGCCGAGGCGCTGGCCGGGTA
CGAGCTGCCCATTCTTGAGTCCCGTATCACGCAGCGCGTGAGCTACCCAGGCACTGCCGCCGCCGGCACA
ACCGTTCTTGAATCAGAACCCGAGGGCGACGCTGCCCGCGAGGTCCAGGCGCTGGCCGCTGAAATTAAAT
CAAAACTCATTTGAGTTAATGAGGTAAAGAGAAAATGAGCAAAAGCACAAACACGCTAAGTGCCGGCCGT
CCGAGCGCACGCAGCAGCAAGGCTGCAACGTTGGCCAGCCTGGCAGACACGCCAGCCATGAAGCGGGTCA
ACTTTCAGTTGCCGGCGGAGGATCACACCAAGCTGAAGATGTACGCGGTACGCCAAGGCAAGACCATTAC
CGAGCTGCTATCTGAATACATCGCGCAGCTACCAGAGTAAATGAGCAAATGAATAAATGAGTAGATGAAT
TTTAGCGGCTAAAGGAGGCGGCATGGAAAATCAAGAACAACCAGGCACCGACGCCGTGGAATGCCCCATG
TGTGGAGGAACGGGCGGTTGGCCAGGCGTAAGCGGCTGGGTTGCCTGCCGGCCCTGCAATGGCACTGGAA
CCCCCAAGCCCGAGGAATCGGCGTGAGCGGTCGCAAACCATCCGGCCCGGTACAAATCGGCGCGGCGCTG
GGTGATGACCTGGTGGAGAAGTTGAAGGCCGCGCAGGCCGCCCAGCGGCAACGCATCGAGGCAGAAGCAC
GCCCCGGTGAATCGTGGCAAGCGGCCGCTGATCGAATCCGCAAAGAATCCCGGCAACCGCCGGCAGCCGG
TGCGCCGTCGATTAGGAAGCCGCCCAAGGGCGACGAGCAACCAGATTTTTTCGTTCCGATGCTCTATGAC
GTGGGCACCCGCGATAGTCGCAGCATCATGGACGTGGCCGTTTTCCGTCTGTCGAAGCGTGACCGACGAG
CTGGCGAGGTGATCCGCTACGAGCTTCCAGACGGGCACGTAGAGGTTTCCGCAGGGCCGGCCGGCATGGC
CAGTGTGTGGGATTACGACCTGGTACTGATGGCGGTTTCCCATCTAACCGAATCCATGAACCGATACCGG
GAAGGGAAGGGAGACAAGCCCGGCCGCGTGTTCCGTCCACACGTTGCGGACGTACTCAAGTTCTGCCGGC
GAGCCGATGGCGGAAAGCAGAAAGACGACCTGGTAGAAACCTGCATTCGGTTAAACACCACGCACGTTGC
CATGCAGCGTACGAAGAAGGCCAAGAACGGCCGCCTGGTGACGGTATCCGAGGGTGAAGCCTTGATTAGC
CGCTACAAGATCGTAAAGAGCGAAACCGGGCGGCCGGAGTACATCGAGATCGAGCTAGCTGATTGGATGT
ACCGCGAGATCACAGAAGGCAAGAACCCGGACGTGCTGACGGTTCACCCCGATTACTTTTTGATCGATCC
CGGCATCGGCCGTTTTCTCTACCGCCTGGCACGCCGCGCCGCAGGCAAGGCAGAAGCCAGATGGTTGTTC
AAGACGATCTACGAACGCAGTGGCAGCGCCGGAGAGTTCAAGAAGTTCTGTTTCACCGTGCGCAAGCTGA
TCGGGTCAAATGACCTGCCGGAGTACGATTTGAAGGAGGAGGCGGGGCAGGCTGGCCCGATCCTAGTCAT
GCGCTACCGCAACCTGATCGAGGGCGAAGCATCCGCCGGTTCCTAATGTACGGAGCAGATGCTAGGGCAA
ATTGCCCTAGCAGGGGAAAAAGGTCGAAAAGGTCTCTTTCCTGTGGATAGCACGTACATTGGGAACCCAA
AGCCGTACATTGGGAACCGGAACCCGTACATTGGGAACCCAAAGCCGTACATTGGGAACCGGTCACACAT
GTAAGTGACTGATATAAAAGAGAAAAAAGGCGATTTTTCCGCCTAAAACTCTTTAAAACTTATTAAAACT
CTTAAAACCCGCCTGGCCTGTGCATAACTGTCTGGCCAGCGCACAGCCGAAGAGCTGCAAAAAGCGCCTA
CCCTTCGGTCGCTGCGCTCCCTACGCCCCGCCGCTTCGCGTCGGCCTATCGCGGCCGCTGGCCGCTCAAA
AATGGCTGGCCTACGGCCAGGCAATCTACCAGGGCGCGGACAAGCCGCGCCGTCGCCACTCGACCGCCGG
CGCCCACATCAAGGCACCCTGCCTCGCGCGTTTCGGTGATGACGGTGAAAACCTCTGACACATGCAGCTC
CCGGAGACGGTCACAGCTTGTCTGTAAGCGGATGCCGGGAGCAGACAAGCCCGTCAGGGCGCGTCAGCGG
GTGTTGGCGGGTGTCGGGGCGCAGCCATGACCCAGTCACGTAGCGATAGCGGAGTGTATACTGGCTTAAC
TATGCGGCATCAGAGCAGATTGTACTGAGAGTGCACCATATGCGGTGTGAAATACCGCACAGATGCGTAA
GGAGAAAATACCGCATCAGGCGCTCTTCCGCTTCCTCGCTCACTGACTCGCTGCGCTCGGTCGTTCGGCT
GCGGCGAGCGGTATCAGCTCACTCAAAGGCGGTAATACGGTTATCCACAGAATCAGGGGATAACGCAGGA
AAGAACATGTGAGCAAAAGGCCAGCAAAAGGCCAGGAACCGTAAAAAGGCCGCGTTGCTGGCGTTTTTCC
ATAGGCTCCGCCCCCCTGACGAGCATCACAAAAATCGACGCTCAAGTCAGAGGTGGCGAAACCCGACAGG
ACTATAAAGATACCAGGCGTTTCCCCCTGGAAGCTCCCTCGTGCGCTCTCCTGTTCCGACCCTGCCGCTT
ACCGGATACCTGTCCGCCTTTCTCCCTTCGGGAAGCGTGGCGCTTTCTCATAGCTCACGCTGTAGGTATC
TCAGTTCGGTGTAGGTCGTTCGCTCCAAGCTGGGCTGTGTGCACGAACCCCCCGTTCAGCCCGACCGCTG
CGCCTTATCCGGTAACTATCGTCTTGAGTCCAACCCGGTAAGACACGACTTATCGCCACTGGCAGCAGCC
ACTGGTAACAGGATTAGCAGAGCGAGGTATGTAGGCGGTGCTACAGAGTTCTTGAAGTGGTGGCCTAACT
ACGGCTACACTAGAAGGACAGTATTTGGTATCTGCGCTCTGCTGAAGCCAGTTACCTTCGGAAAAAGAGT
TGGTAGCTCTTGATCCGGCAAACAAACCACCGCTGGTAGCGGTGGTTTTTTTGTTTGCAAGCAGCAGATT
ACGCGCAGAAAAAAAGGATCTCAAGAAGATCCTTTGATCTTTTCTACGGGGTCTGACGCTCAGTGGAACG
AAAACTCACGTTAAGGGATTTTGGTCATGCATTCTAGGGAAGGTGCGAACAAGTCCCTGATATGAGATCA
TGTTTGTCATCTGGAGCCATAGAACAGGGTTCATC
[978 nt withheld, positions 9206-10183]
TAAAAACTGGGGATAACGCCTTAAATGGCGAAGAAACGGTCTAAATAGGCTGATTCAAGGCATTTACGGG
AGAAAAAATCGGCTCAAACATGAAGAAATGAAATGACTGAGTCAGCCGAGAAGAATTTCCCCGCTTATTC
GCACCTTCCCTAGGTACTAAAACAATTCATCCAGTAAAATATAATATTTTATTTTCTCCCAATCAGGCTT
GATCCCCAGTAAGTCAAAAAATAGCTCGACATACTGTTCTTCCCCGATATCCTCCCTGATCGACCGGACG
CAGAAGGCAATGTCATACCACTTGTCCGCCCTGCCGCTTCTCCCAAGATCAATAAAGCCACTTACTTTGC
CATCTTTCACAAAGATGTTGCTGTCTCCCAGGTCGCCGTGGGAAAAGACAAGTTCCTCTTCGGGCTTTTC
CGTCTTTAAAAAATCATACAGCTCGCGCGGATCTTTAAATGGAGTGTCTTCTTCCCAGTTTTCGCAATCC
ACATCGGCCAGATCGTTATTCAGTAAGTAATCCAATTCGGCTAAGCGGCTGTCTAAGCTATTCGTATAGG
GACAATCCGATATGTCGATGGAGTGAAAGAGCCTGATGCACTCCGCATACAGCTCGATAATCTTTTCAGG
GCTTTGTTCATCTTCATACTCTTCCGAGCAAAGGACGCCATCGGCCTCACTCATGAGCAGATTGCTCCAG
CCATCATGCCGTTCAAAGTGCAGGACCTTTGGAACAGGCAGCTTTCCTTCCAGCCATAGCATCATGTCCT
TTTCCCGTTCCACATCATAGGTGGTCCCTTTATACCGGCTGTCCGTCATTTTTAAATATAGGTTTTCATT
TTCTCCCACCAGCTTATATACCTTAGCAGGAGACATTCCTTCCGTATCTTTTACGCAGCGGTATTTTTCG
ATCAGTTTTTTCAATTCCGGTGATATTCTCATTTTAGCCATTTATTATTTCCTTCCTCTTTTCTACAGTA
TTTAAAGATACCCCAAGAAGCTAATTATAACAAGACGAACTCCAATTCACTGTTCCTTGCATTCTAAAAC
CTTAAATACCAGAAAACAGCTTTTTCAAAGTTGTTTTCAAAGTTGGCGTATAACATAGTATCGACGGAGC
CGATTTTGAAACCGCGGTGATCACAGGCAGCAACGCTCTGTCATCGTTACAATCAACATGCTACCCTCCG
CGAGATCATCCGTGTTTCAAACCCGGCAGCTTAGTTGCCGTTCTTCCGAATAGCATCGGTAACATGAGCA
AAGTCTGCCGCCTTACAACGGCTCTCCCGCTGACGCCGTCCCGGACTGATGGGCTGCCTGTATCGAGTGG
TGATTTTGTGCCGAGCTGCCGGTCGGGGAGCTGTTGGCTGGCTGGTGGCAGGATATATTGTGGTGTAAAC
AAATTGACGCTTAGACAACTTAATAACACATTGCGGACGTTTTTAATGTACTGAATTAACGCCGAATTAA
TTCGGGGGATCTGGATTTTAGTACTGGATTTTGGTTTTAGGAATTAGAAATTTTATTGATAGAAGTATTT
TACAAATACAAATACATACTAAGGGTTTCTTATATGCTCAACACATGAGCGAAACCCTATAGGAACCCTA
ATTCCCTTATCTGGGAACTACTCACACATTATTATGGAGAAACTCGAGCTTGTCGATCGACAGATCCCGG
TCGGCATCTACTCTATTTCTTTGCCCTCGGACGAGTGCTGGGGCGTCGGTTTCCACTATCGGCGAGTACT
TCTACACAGCCATCGGTCCAGACGGCCGCGCTTCTGCGGGCGATTTGTGTACGCCCGACAGTCCCGGCTC
CGGATCGGACGATTGCGTCGCATCGACCCTGCGCCCAAGCTGCATCATCGAAATTGCCGTCAACCAAGCT
CTGATAGAGTTGGTCAAGACCAATGCGGAGCATATACGCCCGGAGTCGTGGCGATCCTGCAAGCTCCGGA
TGCCTCCGCTCGAAGTAGCGCGTCTGCTGCTCCATACAAGCCAACCACGGCCTCCAGAAGAAGATGTTGG
CGACCTCGTATTGGGAATCCCCGAACATCGCCTCGCTCCAGTCAATGACCGCTGTTATGCGGCCATTGTC
CGTCAGGACATTGTTGGAGCCGAAATCCGCGTGCACGAGGTGCCGGACTTCGGGGCAGTCCTCGGCCCAA
AGCATCAGCTCATCGAGAGCCTGCGCGACGGACGCACTGACGGTGTCGTCCATCACAGTTTGCCAGTGAT
ACACATGGGGATCAGCAATCGCGCATATGAAATCACGCCATGTAGTGTATTGACCGATTCCTTGCGGTCC
GAATGGGCCGAACCCGCTCGTCTGGCTAAGATCGGCCGCAGCGATCGCATCCATAGCCTCCGCGACCGGT
TGTAGAACAGCGGGCAGTTCGGTTTCAGGCAGGTCTTGCAACGTGACACCCTGTGAACGGCGGGAGATGC
AATAGGTCAGGCTCTCGCTAAACTCCCCAATGTCAAGCACTTCCGGAATCGGGAGCGCGGCCGATGCAAA
GTGCCGATAAACATAACGATCTTTGTAGAAACCATCGGCGCAGCTATTTACCCGCAGGACATATCCACGC
CCTCCTACATCGAAGCTGAAAGCACGAGATTCTTCGCCCTCCGAGAGCTGCATCAGGTCGGAGACGCTGT
CGAACTTTTCGATCAGAAACTTCTCGACAGACGTCGCGGTGAGTTCAGGCTTTTTCATATCTCATTGCCC
CCCGGATCTGCGAAAGCTCGAGAGAGATAGATTTGTAGAGAGAGACTGGTGATTTCAGCGTGTCCTCTCC
AAATGAAATGAACTTCCTTATATAGAGGAAGGGTCTTGCGAAGGATAGTGGGATTGTGCGTCATCCCTTA
CGTCAGTGGAGATATCACATCAATCCACTTGCTTTGAAGACGTGGTTGGAACGTCTTCTTTTTCCACGAT
GCTCCTCGTGGGTGGGGGTCCATCTTTGGGACCACTGTCGGCAGAGGCATCTTGAACGATAGCCTTTCCT
TTATCGCAATGATGGCATTTGTAGGTGCCACCTTCCTTTTCTACTGTCCTTTTGATGAAGTGACAGATAG
CTGGGCAATGGAATCCGAGGAGGTTTCCCGATATTACCCTTTGTTGAAAAGTCTCAATAGCCCTTTGGTC
TTCTGAGACTGTATCTTTGATATTCTTGGAGTAGACGAGAGTGTCGTGCTCCACCATGTTCACATCAATC
CACTTGCTTTGAAGACGTGGTTGGAACGTCTTCTTTTTCCACGATGCTCCTCGTGGGTGGGGGTCCATCT
TTGGGACCACTGTCGGCAGAGGCATCTTGAACGATAGCCTTTCCTTTATCGCAATGATGGCATTTGTAGG
TGCCACCTTCCTTTTCTACTGTCCTTTTGATGAAGTGACAGATAGCTGGGCAATGGAATCCGAGGAGGTT
TCCCGATATTACCCTTTGTTGAAAAGTCTCAATAGCCCTTTGGTCTTCTGAGACTGTATCTTTGATATTC
TTGGAGTAGACGAGAGTGTCGTGCTCCACCATGTTGGCAAGCTGCTCTAGCCAATACGCAAACCGCCTCT
CCCCGCGCGTTGGCCGATTCATTAATGCAGCTGGCACGACAGGTTTCCCGACTGGAAAGCGGGCAGTGAG
CGCAACGCAATTAATGTGAGTTAGCTCACTCATTAGGCACCCCAGGCTTTACACTTTATGCTTCCGGCTC
GTATGTTGTGTGGAATTGTGAGCGGATAACAATTTCACACAGGAAACAGCTATGACATGATTACG
Features (pLannotate 1.2.2; 27 found; start..end, strand, type, name):
      1..26      +  misc_feature   MCS (fragment): pUC18/19 multiple cloning site
    672..1385    +  CDS            YPet: YPet is a basic (constitutively fluorescent) yellow fluorescent protein published in 2005, derived from Aequorea victoria. It has moderate acid sensitivity.
   1362..1814    +  CDS            RAD53 (fragment): RAD53_YEAST - Also known as MEC2, SAD1, SPK1. Experimental evidence at protein level: Swiss-Prot protein existence level 1. Controls S-phase checkpoint as well as G1 and G2 DNA damage checkpoints. Phosphorylates proteins on serine, threonine, and tyrosine. Prevents entry into anaphase and mitotic exit after DNA damage via regulation of the Polo kinase CDC5. Seems to be involved in the phosphorylation of RPH1. From Saccharomyces cerevisiae (strain ATCC 204508 / S288c) (Baker's yeast).
   2559..2798    +  CDS            MKP1 (fragment): MKP1_ARATH - Experimental evidence at protein level: Swiss-Prot protein existence level 1. Protein-tyrosine-phosphatase that acts as a negative regulator of MPK6 and MPK3 signaling by dephosphorylating and repressing MPK6 and MPK3. Modulates defense response by repressing salicylic acid (SA) production, camalexin biosynthesis and SNC1- mediated responses. Acts as a negative regulator of MPK6-mediated pathogen-associated molecular pattern (PAMP) responses, including MPK6 and MPK3 activation, accumulation of extracellular reactive oxygen species and inhibition of seedling growth. Involved in UV-
   2808..3518    +  CDS            Turquoise-GL: Turquoise-GL is a basic (constitutively fluorescent) cyan fluorescent protein published in 2010, derived from Aequorea victoria.
   3573..3825    +  terminator     NOS terminator: nopaline synthase terminator and poly(A) signal
   3834..3857    +  misc_feature   MCS (fragment): pUC18/19 multiple cloning site
   3860..4014    +  CDS            lacZα (fragment): LacZα fragment of β-galactosidase; lacZ fragment
   4080..4104    +  misc_feature   RB T-DNA repeat: right border repeat from nopaline C58 T-DNA
   4444..4845    +  CDS            Y4CG_SINFN (fragment): Protein inferred from homology: Swiss-Prot protein existence level 3. From Sinorhizobium fredii (strain NBRC 101917 / NGR234).
   5405..6034    +  CDS            pVS1 StaA: stability protein from the Pseudomonas plasmid pVS1 (Heeb et al., 2000)
   6463..7536    +  CDS            pVS1 RepA: replication protein from the Pseudomonas plasmid pVS1 (Heeb et al., 2000)
   7602..7796    +  rep_origin     pVS1 oriV: origin of replication for the Pseudomonas plasmid pVS1 (Heeb et al., 2000)
   7999..8038    +  CDS            rop (fragment): Rop protein, which maintains plasmids at low copy number; rop
   8140..8280    +  misc_feature   bom: basis of mobility region from pBR322
   8466..9054    -  rep_origin     ori: high-copy-number ColE1/pMB1/pBR322/pUC origin of replication
   9139..9207    -  CDS            yghO (fragment) (sequence partly withheld): YGHO_ECOLI - Experimental evidence at transcript level: Swiss-Prot protein existence level 2. From Escherichia coli (strain K12).
   9206..10183   +  CDS            insH10 (sequence withheld): INH10_ECOLI - Protein inferred from homology: Swiss-Prot protein existence level 3. Involved in the transposition of the insertion sequence IS5. From Escherichia coli (strain K12).
  10340..11134   -  CDS            KanR: aminoglycoside phosphotransferase; aphA-3; confers resistance to kanamycin
  11559..11583   +  misc_feature   LB T-DNA repeat: left border repeat from nopaline C58 T-DNA
  11661..11835   -  polyA_signal   CaMV poly(A) signal: cauliflower mosaic virus polyadenylation signal
  11876..12901   -  CDS            HygR: hygromycin B phosphotransferase confers resistance to hygromycin
  12968..13644   -  promoter       CaMV 35S promoter (enhanced): cauliflower mosaic virus 35S promoter with a duplicated enhancer region
  13734..13822   +  CDS            lacI (fragment): lac repressor; lacI; The lac repressor binds to the lac operator to inhibit transcription in E. coli. This inhibition can be relieved by adding lactose or isopropyl-β-D-thiogalactopyranoside (IPTG).
  13835..13856   +  protein_bind   CAP binding site: CAP binding activates transcription in the presence of cAMP. E. coli catabolite activator protein
  13871..13901   +  promoter       lac promoter: promoter for the E. coli lac operon
  13905..13927   +  protein_bind   lac operator (fragment): The lac repressor binds to the lac operator to inhibit transcription in E. coli. This inhibition can be relieved by adding lactose or isopropyl-β-D-thiogalactopyranoside (IPTG). lac repressor encoded by lacI
