[The description below was written by a language model from this plasmid's Addgene catalogue record and pLannotate feature annotations shown in this document.]
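Description:
pSOMA-T679A-NLS is a plant expression binary vector built on the pCAMBIA-1300 backbone, intended for Agrobacterium-mediated transformation of Arabidopsis thaliana. It carries a ColE1/pBR322-type origin with the bom mobilisation region for propagation in E. coli, and the pVS1 oriV with its RepA replication and StaA stability genes for maintenance in Agrobacterium. Bacterial selection is by kanamycin (aphA-3 type KanR). Within the T-DNA, delimited by nopaline-type left and right border repeats, an enhanced CaMV 35S promoter drives a hygromycin phosphotransferase gene ending in the CaMV poly(A) signal, which allows selection of transformed plants. The sequenced record also shows an IS5 transposase (insH) annotation next to the kanamycin gene in the backbone. This suggests an insertion sequence in the sequenced isolate, and the depositors note that discrepancies from their reference sequence do not affect function.

The payload is the SOMA (Sensor Of MAPK Activity) FRET biosensor, a single-chain fusion read in one direction and terminated by the NOS terminator. The annotated parts are YPet as the yellow acceptor, a fragment of yeast RAD53 that presumably serves as the phospho-binding module, an unannotated stretch consistent with the long flexible Eevee linker mentioned in the depositor comments, a fragment of Arabidopsis MKP1 that presumably provides the MAPK substrate, and the cyan donor Turquoise-GL. In sensors of this design, phosphorylation of the substrate promotes intramolecular binding and changes FRET. The T679A substitution would be expected to remove the phospho-acceptor threonine, making this a likely non-responsive control, although the record does not say so explicitly. A nuclear localisation signal targets the sensor to the nucleus but is not annotated. The promoter driving the sensor is also not identified in the feature table.
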