Addgene plasmid #118938: pSOMA-T679A-NLS
Purpose: Used to express the T679A mutant form of the SOMA FRET sensor with a nuclear localization signal in Arabidopsis thaliana
Depositing lab: Patrick Krysan. Depositing organization: University of Wisconsin, Madison. Publication: A Forster resonance energy transfer sensor for live-cell imaging of mitogen-activated protein kinase activity in Arabidopsis. Zaman N, Seitz K, Kabir M, George-Schreder LS, Shepstone I, Liu Y, Zhang S, Krysan PJ. Plant J. 2018 Nov 16. doi: 10.1111/tpj.14164. PubMed 30444549.
Backbone
  Vector backbone: pCAMBIA-1300
  Vector type: Plant Expression
  Selectable markers: Hygromycin
Growth in bacteria
  Bacterial resistance: Kanamycin, 50 μg/mL
  Growth temperature: 37°C
  Growth strain: DH5alpha
  Copy number: Unknown
Gene/Insert
  Gene/Insert name: SOMA Sensor for Arabidopsis MAPK activity with T679A Mutation and Nuclear Localization Signal (alt name: SOMA-T679A-NLS)
  Species: A. thaliana (mustard weed), Synthetic
Terms and licenses: Academic/Nonprofit Terms; Industry Terms: Not Available to Industry
Depositor comments: The Eevee Linker present in this plasmid was invented by Prof. Michiyuki Matsuda at Kyoto University. The Eevee Linker has been patented by Kyoto University. The plasmid backbone used to produce the SOMA sensor was a kind gift of Michiyuki Matsuda and Kazuhiro Aoki. Please note there are some sequence discrepancies between the Addgene quality control sequence and the author-supplied Genbank sequence. The authors have noted that the discrepancies do NOT affect plasmid function.
How to cite: pSOMA-T679A-NLS was a gift from Patrick Krysan (Addgene plasmid # 118938 ; http://n2t.net/addgene:118938 ; RRID:Addgene_118938)
